>Addgene plasmid #85713 | pEJS443-pCSDest2-AcrIIC3Nme | addgene full sequence | sequence record 170453 | Addgene NGS Result
ATATGGTGGATCTGGACCCCAGCCAATTCAATATGGCGGACTTGGCACCATGCCAATTCAATATGGCGGA
CCTGGCACTGTGCCAACTGGGGAGGGGTCTACTTGGCACGGTGCCAAGTTTGAGGAGGGGTCTTGGCCCT
GTGCCAAGTCCGCCATATTGAATTGGCATGGTGCCAATAATGGCGGCCATATTGGCTATATGCCAGGATC
AATATATAGGCAATATCCAATATGGCCCTATGCCAATATGGCTATTGGCCAGGTTCAATACTATGTATTG
GCCCTATGCCATATAGTATTCCATATATGGGTTTTCCTATTGACGTAGATAGCCCCTCCCAATGGGCGGT
CCCATATACCATATATGGGGCTTCCTAATACCGCCCATAGCCACTCCCCCATTGACGTCAATGGTCTCTA
TATATGGTCTTTCCTATTGACGTCATATGGGCGGTCCTATTGACGTATATGGCGCCTCCCCCATTGACGT
CAATTACGGTAAATGGCCCGCCTGGCTCAATGCCCATTGACGTCAATAGGACCACCCACCATTGACGTCA
ATGGGATGGCTCATTGCCCATTCATATCCGTTCTCACGCCCCCTATTGACGTCAATGACGGTAAATGGCC
CACTTGGCAGTACATCAATATCTATTAATAGTAACTTGGCAAGTACATTACTATTGGAAGTACGCCAGGG
TACATTGGCAGTACTCCCATTGACGTCAATGGCGGTAAATGGCCCGCGATGGCTGCCAAGTACATCCCCA
TTGACGTCAATGGGGAGGGGCAATGACGCAAATGGGCGTTCCATTGACGTAAATGGGCGGTAGGCGTGCC
TAATGGGAGGTCTATATAAGCAATGCTCGTTTAGGGAACCGCCATTCTGCCTGGGGACGTCGGAGCAAGC
TTGATTTAGGTGACACTATAGAATACAAGCTACTTGTTCTTTTTGCAGGATCCCATCGATTCGAAGCCGC
CACCATGTTCAAACGCGCTATTATCTTCACTTCTTTCAACGGCTTTGAAAAAGTTTCTCGAACTGAAAAA
CGCCGCCTTGCCAAAATCATCAATGCTCGAGTTTCCATCATCGACGAATACTTGAGAGCCAAAGACACCA
ACGCATCGCTTGACGGTCAGTACCGCGCTTTCTTGTTCAACGACGAATCGCCCGCAATGACCGAATTTCT
GGCAAAACTTAAAGCCTTTGCCGAAAGTTGCACCGGAATCAGCATCGACGCATGGGAAATTGAAGAAAGC
GAATACGTCCGCCTGCCGGTGGAACGCAGGGATTTCTTAGCGGCAGCCAACGGCAAAGAGATTTTTAAAA
TTTAATGACTCGAGCCTCTAGAACTATAGTGAGTCGTATTACGTAGATCCAGACATGATAAGATACATTG
ATGAGTTTGGACAAACCACAACTAGAATGCAGTGAAAAAAATGCTTTATTTGTGAAATTTGTGATGCTAT
TGCTTTATTTGTAACCATTATAAGCTGCAATAAACAAGTTAACAACAACAATTGCATTCATTTTATGTTT
CAGGTTCAGGGGGAGGTGTGGGAGGTTTTTTAATTCGCGGCCGCGGCGCCAATGCATTGGGCCCGGTACC
CAGCTTTTGTTCCCTTTAGTGAGGGTTAATTGCGCGCTTGGCGTAATCATGGTCATAGCTGTTTCCTGTG
TGAAATTGTTATCCGCTCACAATTCCACACAACATACGAGCCGGGAGCATAAAGTGTAAAGCCTGGGGTG
CCTAATGAGTGAGCTAACTCACATTAATTGCGTTGCGCTCACTGCCCGCTTTCCAGTCGGGAAACCTGTC
GTGCCAGCTGCATTAATGAATCGGCCAACGCGCGGGGAGAGGCGGTTTGCGTATTGGGCGCTCTTCCGCT
TCCTCGCTCACTGACTCGCTGCGCTCGGTCGTTCGGCTGCGGCGAGCGGTATCAGCTCACTCAAAGGCGG
TAATACGGTTATCCACAGAATCAGGGGATAACGCAGGAAAGAACATGTGAGCAAAAGGCCAGCAAAAGGC
CAGGAACCGTAAAAAGGCCGCGTTGCTGGCGTTTTTCCATAGGCTCCGCCCCCCTGACGAGCATCACAAA
AATCGACGCTCAAGTCAGAGGTGGCGAAACCCGACAGGACTATAAAGATACCAGGCGTTTCCCCCTGGAA
GCTCCCTCGTGCGCTCTCCTGTTCCGACCCTGCCGCTTACCGGATACCTGTCCGCCTTTCTCCCTTCGGG
AAGCGTGGCGCTTTCTCATAGCTCACGCTGTAGGTATCTCAGTTCGGTGTAGGTCGTTCGCTCCAAGCTG
GGCTGTGTGCACGAACCCCCCGTTCAGCCCGACCGCTGCGCCTTATCCGGTAACTATCGTCTTGAGTCCA
ACCCGGTAAGACACGACTTATCGCCACTGGCAGCAGCCACTGGTAACAGGATTAGCAGAGCGAGGTATGT
AGGCGGTGCTACAGAGTTCTTGAAGTGGTGGCCTAACTACGGCTACACTAGAAGAACAGTATTTGGTATC
TGCGCTCTGCTGAAGCCAGTTACCTTCGGAAAAAGAGTTGGTAGCTCTTGATCCGGCAAACAAACCACCG
CTGGTAGCGGTGGTTTTTTTGTTTGCAAGCAGCAGATTACGCGCAGAAAAAAAGGATCTCAAGAAGATCC
TTTGATCTTTTCTACGGGGTCTGACGCTCAGTGGAACGAAAACTCACGTTAAGGGATTTTGGTCATGAGA
TTATCAAAAAGGATCTTCACCTAGATCCTTTTAAATTAAAAATGAAGTTTTAAATCAATCTAAAGTATAT
ATGAGTAAACTTGGTCTGACAGTTACCAATGCTTAATCAGTGAGGCACCTATCTCAGCGATCTGTCTATT
TCGTTCATCCATAGTTGCCTGACTCCCCGTCGTGTAGATAACTACGATACGGGAGGGCTTACCATCTGGC
CCCAGTGCTGCAATGATACCGCGAGACCCACGCTCACCGGCTCCAGATTTATCAGCAATAAACCAGCCAG
CCGGAAGGGCCGAGCGCAGAAGTGGTCCTGCAACTTTATCCGCCTCCATCCAGTCTATTAATTGTTGCCG
GGAAGCTAGAGTAAGTAGTTCGCCAGTTAATAGTTTGCGCAACGTTGTTGCCATTGCTACAGGCATCGTG
GTGTCACGCTCGTCGTTTGGTATGGCTTCATTCAGCTCCGGTTCCCAACGATCAAGGCGAGTTACATGAT
CCCCCATGTTGTGCAAAAAAGCGGTTAGCTCCTTCGGTCCTCCGATCGTTGTCAGAAGTAAGTTGGCCGC
AGTGTTATCACTCATGGTTATGGCAGCACTGCATAATTCTCTTACTGTCATGCCATCCGTAAGATGCTTT
TCTGTGACTGGTGAGTACTCAACCAAGTCATTCTGAGAATAGTGTATGCGGCGACCGAGTTGCTCTTGCC
CGGCGTCAATACGGGATAATACCGCGCCACATAGCAGAACTTTAAAAGTGCTCATCATTGGAAAACGTTC
TTCGGGGCGAAAACTCTCAAGGATCTTACCGCTGTTGAGATCCAGTTCGATGTAACCCACTCGTGCACCC
AACTGATCTTCAGCATCTTTTACTTTCACCAGCGTTTCTGGGTGAGCAAAAACAGGAAGGCAAAATGCCG
CAAAAAAGGGAATAAGGGCGACACGGAAATGTTGAATACTCATACTCTTCCTTTTTCAATATTATTGAAG
CATTTATCAGGGTTATTGTCTCATGAGCGGATACATATTTGAATGTATTTAGAAAAATAAACAAATAGGG
GTTCCGCGCACATTTCCCCGAAAAGTGCCACCTAAATTGTAAGCGTTAATATTTTGTTAAAATTCGCGTT
AAATTTTTGTTAAATCAGCTCATTTTTTAACCAATAGGCCGAAATCGGCAAAATCCCTTATAAATCAAAA
GAATAGACCGAGATAGGGT
[37 nt withheld, positions 3940-3976]
AAAGAACGTGGACTCCAACGTCAAAGG
[49 nt withheld, positions 4004-4052]
T
[91 nt withheld, positions 4054-4144]
G
[124 nt withheld, positions 4146-4269]
CCCATTCGCCATTCAGGCTGCGCAACTGTTGGGAAGGGCGATCGGTGCGGGCCTCTTCGCTATTACGCCA
GTCGACCGCCAATTCAATATGGCGTATATGGACTCATGCCAATTCAATATGGTGGATCTGGACCTGTGCC
AATTCAATATGGCGTATATGGACTCGTGCCAATTCA
Features (pLannotate 1.2.2; 14 found; start..end, strand, type, name):
    914..932     +  promoter       SP6 promoter: promoter for bacteriophage SP6 RNA polymerase
   1354..1371    -  promoter       T7 promoter (fragment): promoter for bacteriophage T7 RNA polymerase
   1376..1510    -  polyA_signal   SV40 poly(A) signal: SV40 polyadenylation signal
   1623..1641    -  promoter       T3 promoter: promoter for bacteriophage T3 RNA polymerase
   1686..1702    -  protein_bind   lac operator: The lac repressor binds to the lac operator to inhibit transcription in E. coli. This inhibition can be relieved by adding lactose or isopropyl-β-D-thiogalactopyranoside (IPTG). lac repressor encoded by lacI
   1710..1740    -  promoter       lac promoter: promoter for the E. coli lac operon
   1755..1776    -  protein_bind   CAP binding site: CAP binding activates transcription in the presence of cAMP. E. coli catabolite activator protein
   1789..1881    -  CDS            lacI (fragment): lac repressor; lacI; The lac repressor binds to the lac operator to inhibit transcription in E. coli. This inhibition can be relieved by adding lactose or isopropyl-β-D-thiogalactopyranoside (IPTG).
   2064..2652    -  rep_origin     ori: high-copy-number ColE1/pMB1/pBR322/pUC origin of replication
   2823..3683    -  CDS            AmpR: β-lactamase; bla; confers resistance to ampicillin, carbenicillin, and related antibiotics
   3684..3788    -  promoter       AmpR promoter: bla
   3841..4269    -  rep_origin     f1 ori (sequence partly withheld): f1 bacteriophage origin of replication; arrow indicates direction of (+) strand synthesis
   4274..4340    -  CDS            lacZα (fragment): LacZα fragment of β-galactosidase; lacZ fragment
   4347..879     +  promoter       CMV IE94 promoter (across the origin): enhancer/promoter region of simian cytomegalovirus major immediate early transcription unit IE94
