[The description below was written by a language model from this plasmid's Addgene catalogue record and pLannotate feature annotations shown in this document.]
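Description:
pEJS443-pCSDest2-AcrIIC3Nme is a small mammalian expression plasmid (about 4.4 kb) built on the pCSDest2 backbone, carrying the coding sequence for AcrIIC3Nme, a Type II-C anti-CRISPR protein from Neisseria meningitidis. The 351 bp insert was introduced by Gibson assembly. It is not annotated as a feature in its own right, but by position it should lie in the unannotated gap between the SP6 promoter and the SV40 polyadenylation signal. The catalogue lists the promoter as CMV, and the feature annotation identifies it more specifically as the simian cytomegalovirus IE94 immediate-early enhancer/promoter, which spans the numbering origin of the circular sequence and reads toward the insert. The SV40 poly(A) signal downstream provides transcript termination and polyadenylation. No epitope tag, reporter or mammalian selection marker is recorded, so the plasmid appears suited to transient transfection.

The SP6 promoter sits just downstream of the CMV element and upstream of the insert, which in CS2-type vectors allows in vitro transcription of sense RNA. T7 (a fragment) and T3 promoters lie on the opposite strand beyond the insert. In E. coli the plasmid replicates from a high-copy ColE1/pUC-type origin and is selected through the AmpR β-lactamase gene. An f1 origin and remnants of the lac region (lac promoter and operator, CAP site, lacZα and lacI fragments) are carried over from the parental cloning vector.

The construct is intended to express this naturally occurring Cas9 inhibitor in mammalian cells, where it can serve as an off-switch for Type II-C Cas9 activity, for example when co-delivered with Cas9 and guide RNA constructs to restrain genome editing.
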