Addgene plasmid #85713: pEJS443-pCSDest2-AcrIIC3Nme
Purpose: Mammalian expression of Type II-C anti-CRISPR protein AcrIIC3Nme from Neisseria meningitidis
Depositing lab: Erik Sontheimer. Depositing organization: University of Massachusetts, Worcester. Publication: Naturally Occurring Off-Switches for CRISPR-Cas9. Pawluk A, Amrani N, Zhang Y, Garcia B, Hidalgo-Reyes Y, Lee J, Edraki A, Shah M, Sontheimer EJ, Maxwell KL, Davidson AR. Cell. 2016 Dec 15;167(7):1829-1838.e9. doi: 10.1016/j.cell.2016.11.017. Epub 2016 Dec 8. PubMed 27984730.
Backbone
  Vector backbone: pCSDest2
  Backbone size w/o insert (bp): 4097
  Total vector size (bp): 4448
  Vector type: Mammalian Expression, CRISPR
Growth in bacteria
  Bacterial resistance: Ampicillin, 100 μg/mL
  Growth temperature: 37°C
  Growth strain: DH5alpha
  Copy number: Unknown
Gene/Insert
  Gene/Insert name: Type II-C anti-CRISPR AcrIIC3Nme
  Species: Neisseria meningitidis
  Insert size (bp): 351
  GenBank ID: WP_042743676.1
  Promoter: CMV
  Cloning method: Gibson Cloning
  Sequencing primers: 5′ CGC AAA TGG GCG GTA GGC GTG; 3′ CAG GAA ACA GCT ATG AC
Terms and licenses: Academic/Nonprofit Terms; Industry Terms: Not Available to Industry
How to cite: pEJS443-pCSDest2-AcrIIC3Nme was a gift from Erik Sontheimer (Addgene plasmid # 85713 ; http://n2t.net/addgene:85713 ; RRID:Addgene_85713)
